>Addgene plasmid #47667 | Oncorhynchus kisutch cryaa | depositor full sequence | sequence record 68023 | Oncorhynchus kisutch cryaa sequence 4124 bps
TGGCGAATGGG
[124 nt withheld, positions 12-135]
C
[91 nt withheld, positions 137-227]
A
[49 nt withheld, positions 229-277]
CCTTTGACGTTGGAGTCCACGTTCTTT
[37 nt withheld, positions 305-341]
ACCCTATCTCGGTCTATTCTTTTGATTTATAAGGGATTTTGCCGATTTCGGCCTATTGGTTAAAAAATGA
GCTGATTTAACAAAAATTTAACGCGAATTTTAACAAAATATTAACGTTTACAATTTCAGGTGGCACTTTT
CGGGGAAATGTGCGCGGAACCCCTATTTGTTTATTTTTCTAAATACATTCAAATATGTATCCGCTCATGA
GACAATAACCCTGATAAATGCTTCAATAATATTGAAAAAGGAAGAGTATGAGTATTCAACATTTCCGTGT
CGCCCTTATTCCCTTTTTTGCGGCATTTTGCCTTCCTGTTTTTGCTCACCCAGAAACGCTGGTGAAAGTA
AAAGATGCTGAAGATCAGTTGGGTGCACGAGTGGGTTACATCGAACTGGATCTCAACAGCGGTAAGATCC
TTGAGAGTTTTCGCCCCGAAGAACGTTTTCCAATGATGAGCACTTTTAAAGTTCTGCTATGTGGCGCGGT
ATTATCCCGTATTGACGCCGGGCAAGAGCAACTCGGTCGCCGCATACACTATTCTCAGAATGACTTGGTT
GAGTACTCACCAGTCACAGAAAAGCATCTTACGGATGGCATGACAGTAAGAGAATTATGCAGTGCTGCCA
TAACCATGAGTGATAACACTGCGGCCAACTTACTTCTGACAACGATCGGAGGACCGAAGGAGCTAACCGC
TTTTTTGCACAACATGGGGGATCATGTAACTCGCCTTGATCGTTGGGAACCGGAGCTGAATGAAGCCATA
CCAAACGACGAGCGTGACACCACGATGCCTGCAGCAATGGCAACAACGTTGCGCAAACTATTAACTGGCG
AACTACTTACTCTAGCTTCCCGGCAACAATTAATAGACTGGATGGAGGCGGATAAAGTTGCAGGACCACT
TCTGCGCTCGGCCCTTCCGGCTGGCTGGTTTATTGCTGATAAATCTGGAGCCGGTGAGCGTGGGTCTCGC
GGTATCATTGCAGCACTGGGGCCAGATGGTAAGCCCTCCCGTATCGTAGTTATCTACACGACGGGGAGTC
AGGCAACTATGGATGAACGAAATAGACAGATCGCTGAGATAGGTGCCTCACTGATTAAGCATTGGTAACT
GTCAGACCAAGTTTACTCATATATACTTTAGATTGATTTAAAACTTCATTTTTAATTTAAAAGGATCTAG
GTGAAGATCCTTTTTGATAATCTCATGACCAAAATCCCTTAACGTGAGTTTTCGTTCCACTGAGCGTCAG
ACCCCGTAGAAAAGATCAAAGGATCTTCTTGAGATCCTTTTTTTCTGCGCGTAATCTGCTGCTTGCAAAC
AAAAAAACCACCGCTACCAGCGGTGGTTTGTTTGCCGGATCAAGAGCTACCAACTCTTTTTCCGAAGGTA
ACTGGCTTCAGCAGAGCGCAGATACCAAATACTGTCCTTCTAGTGTAGCCGTAGTTAGGCCACCACTTCA
AGAACTCTGTAGCACCGCCTACATACCTCGCTCTGCTAATCCTGTTACCAGTGGCTGCTGCCAGTGGCGA
TAAGTCGTGTCTTACCGGGTTGGACTCAAGACGATAGTTACCGGATAAGGCGCAGCGGTCGGGCTGAACG
GGGGGTTCGTGCACACAGCCCAGCTTGGAGCGAACGACCTACACCGAACTGAGATACCTACAGCGTGAGC
TATGAGAAAGCGCCACGCTTCCCGAAGGGAGAAAGGCGGACAGGTATCCGGTAAGCGGCAGGGTCGGAAC
AGGAGAGCGCACGAGGGAGCTTCCAGGGGGAAACGCCTGGTATCTTTATAGTCCTGTCGGGTTTCGCCAC
CTCTGACTTGAGCGTCGATTTTTGTGATGCTCGTCAGGGGGGCGGAGCCTATGGAAAAACGCCAGCAACG
CGGCCTTTTTACGGTTCCTGGCCTTTTGCTGGCCTTTTGCTCACATGTTCTTTCCTGCGTTATCCCCTGA
TTCTGTGGATAACCGTATTACCGCCTTTGAGTGAGCTGATACCGCTCGCCGCAGCCGAACGACCGAGCGC
AGCGAGTCAGTGAGCGAGGAAGCGGAAGAGCGCCTGATGCGGTATTTTCTCCTTACGCATCTGTGCGGTA
TTTCACACCGCATATATGGTGCACTCTCAGTACAATCTGCTCTGATGCCGCATAGTTAAGCCAGTATACA
CTCCGCTATCGCTACGTGACTGGGTCATGGCTGCGCCCCGACACCCGCCAACACCCGCTGACGCGCCCTG
ACGGGCTTGTCTGCTCCCGGCATCCGCTTACAGACAAGCTGTGACCGTCTCCGGGAGCTGCATGTGTCAG
AGGTTTTCACCGTCATCACCGAAACGCGCGAGGCAGCTGCGGTAAAGCTCATCAGCGTGGTCGTGAAGCG
ATTCACAGATGTCTGCCTGTTCATCCGCGTCCAGCTCGTTGAGTTTCTCCAGAAGCGTTAATGTCTGGCT
TCTGATAAAGCGGGCCATGTTAAGGGCGGTTTTTTCCTGTTTGGTCACTGATGCCTCCGTGTAAGGGGGA
TTTCTGTTCATGGGGGTAATGATACCGATGAAACGAGAGAGGATGCTCACGATACGGGTTACTGATGATG
AACATGCCCGGTTACTGGAACGTTGTGAGGGTAAACAACTGGCGGTATGGATGCGGCGGGACCAGAGAAA
AATCACTCAGGGTCAATGCCAGCGCTTCGTTAATACAGATGTAGGTGTTCCACAGGGTAGCCAGCAGCAT
CCTGCGATGCAGATCCGGAACATAATGGTGCAGGGCGCTGACTTCCGCGTTTCCAGACTTTACGAAACAC
GGAAACCGAAGACCATTCATGTTGTTGCTCAGGTCGCAGACGTTTTGCAGCAGCAGTCGCTTCACGTTCG
CTCGCGTATCGGTGATTCATTCTGCTAACCAGTAAGGCAACCCCGCCAGCCTAGCCGGGTCCTCAACGAC
AGGAGCACGATCATGCGCACCCGTGGCCAGGACCCAACGCTGCCCGAGATCTCGATCCCGCGAAATTAAT
ACGACTCACTATAGGGAGACCACAACGGTTTCCCTCTAGAAATAATTTTGTTTAACTTTAAGAAGGAGAT
ATACATATGGATATTGCCATCCAGCACCCCTGGTTCAGACGTGCCATGGGCTCCATGTATCCCGCTCGTC
TCTTTGACCAGTTTTTCGGGGAGGGCATGTTCGACTATGACCTGTTCCCCTACGCTGCCTCCACCATCAG
CCCCTACTACAGACAGTCGCTGTTCCGCAACTTCCTGGACTCCACCAACTCTGGCATGTCTGAGGTGAGG
TCCGACAGGGACAAGTTCTCAGTCTTCATGGATGTGAAGCACTTCTCTCCTGATGAACTCAACGTAAAAG
TGACTGATGACTATGTGGAGATCCAGGGAAAGCATGGAGAGAGACAGGACGACCACGGTTACATCTCCCG
TGAGTTCCACCGCCGCTACCGCCTCCCCTCCAGCGTGGACCAATCGGCTATCTCCTGCACACTGTCCACC
GACGGCCTCCTGACCCTTTGTGGCCCAAAGGTCAGCGGTGGCGGTGGCGACCTCGGCCGTGGCGACCGCA
GCATCCCCGTCACCCGCGACGACAAGACTAACGCCTCCCCCTCCTCTTAACTCGAGCACCACCACCACCA
CCACTGAGATCCGGCTGCTAACAAAGCCCGAAAGGAAGCTGAGTTGGCTGCTGCCACCGCTGAGCAATAA
CTAGCATAACCCCTTGGGGCCTCTAAACGGGTCTTGAGGGGTTTTTTGCTGAAAGGAGGAACTATATCCG
GAT
Features (pLannotate 1.2.2; 13 found; start..end, strand, type, name):
     12..467     +  rep_origin     f1 ori (sequence partly withheld): f1 bacteriophage origin of replication; arrow indicates direction of (+) strand synthesis
    494..598     +  promoter       AmpR promoter: bla
    599..1459    +  CDS            AmpR: β-lactamase; bla; confers resistance to ampicillin, carbenicillin, and related antibiotics
   1630..2218    +  rep_origin     ori: high-copy-number ColE1/pMB1/pBR322/pUC origin of replication
   2404..2546    -  misc_feature   bom: basis of mobility region from pBR322
   2648..2839    -  CDS            rop: Rop protein, which maintains plasmids at low copy number; rop
   2856..3236    +  CDS            YPB1_ECOLX: Protein predicted: Swiss-Prot protein existence level 4. From Escherichia coli.
   3348..3366    +  promoter       T7 promoter: promoter for bacteriophage T7 RNA polymerase
   3398..3420    +  RBS            RBS: efficient ribosome binding site from bacteriophage T7 gene 10 (Olins and Rangwala, 1989)
   3428..3958    +  CDS            CRYAA: CRYAA_PHOPH - Experimental evidence at protein level: Swiss-Prot protein existence level 1. Contributes to the transparency and refractive index of the lens. Acts as a chaperone, preventing aggregation of various proteins under a wide range of stress conditions. Required for the correct formation of lens intermediate filaments as part of a complex composed of BFSP1, BFSP2 and CRYAA. From Phocoena phocoena (Harbor porpoise).
   3968..3985    +  CDS            9xHis (fragment): 9xHis affinity tag
   3995..4044    +  CDS            SET1 (fragment): solubility-enhancement tag derived from T7 phage gene 10B
   4052..4099    +  terminator     T7 terminator: transcription terminator for bacteriophage T7 RNA polymerase
