[The description below was written by a language model from this plasmid's Addgene catalogue record and pLannotate feature annotations shown in this document.]
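Description:
Oncorhynchus kisutch cryaa is a bacterial expression plasmid built on the Novagen pET-20b(+) backbone for recombinant production of alpha A-crystallin (cryaa), a lens small heat shock protein, from coho salmon. The roughly 534 bp coding sequence was inserted between the NdeI and XhoI sites, both of which remain intact. Cloning at NdeI places the start codon directly downstream of the vector's T7 promoter and the efficient T7 gene 10 ribosome binding site. Transcription ends at the T7 terminator. Because expression depends on T7 RNA polymerase, the plasmid is meant for hosts that carry the polymerase gene, such as the BL21(DE3) strain listed in the record.

The feature table matches this layout. The annotation software labelled the open reading frame by homology to a harbor porpoise CRYAA entry, which reflects a database match rather than the source species. A short His-tag segment from the backbone lies just after the XhoI junction, but the record does not say whether the insert keeps its own stop codon, so it is unclear whether the expressed protein is tagged. The small "SET1" fragment near the terminator, and the predicted E. coli ORF beside rop, are probably incidental annotation hits on vector sequence. The plasmid is maintained through a ColE1/pMB1-type origin with the pBR322 bom and rop elements, and it is selected with ampicillin through β-lactamase. An f1 origin is also present and would allow single-stranded DNA production. The listed total size (4113 bp) differs slightly from the deposited sequence (4124 nt). The associated study examined how hydrophobicity in alpha A-crystallin adapts to physiological temperature, so the purified protein was presumably used for comparative work on chaperone function and stability.
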