Addgene plasmid #47667: Oncorhynchus kisutch cryaa
Purpose: Recombinant protein production
Depositing lab: Mason Posner. Depositing organization: Ashland University. Publication: Functional validation of hydrophobic adaptation to physiological temperature in the small heat shock protein alphaA-crystallin. Posner M, Kiss AJ, Skiba J, Drossman A, Dolinska MB, Hejtmancik JF, Sergeev YV. PLoS One. 2012;7(3):e34438. doi: 10.1371/journal.pone.0034438. Epub 2012 Mar 29. PubMed 22479631.
Backbone
  Vector backbone: pET-20b(+)
  Backbone manufacturer: Novagen
  Backbone size w/o insert (bp): 3716
  Total vector size (bp): 4113
  Vector type: Bacterial Expression
Growth in bacteria
  Bacterial resistance: Ampicillin, 100 μg/mL
  Growth temperature: 37°C
  Growth strain: BL21(DE3)
  Copy number: Unknown
Gene/Insert
  Gene/Insert name: Alpha A-crystallin (alt name: cryaa)
  Insert size (bp): 534
  GenBank ID: HQ111071
  Promoter: T7
  Cloning method: Restriction Enzyme; 5′ cloning site NdeI (not destroyed); 3′ cloning site XhoI (not destroyed)
  Sequencing primers: 5′ T7 promoter; 3′ T7 terminator
Terms and licenses: Academic/Nonprofit Terms; Industry Terms: Not Available to Industry
How to cite: Oncorhynchus kisutch cryaa was a gift from Mason Posner (Addgene plasmid # 47667 ; http://n2t.net/addgene:47667 ; RRID:Addgene_47667)
