>Addgene plasmid #47667 | Oncorhynchus kisutch cryaa | addgene partial sequence | sequence record 72312 | T7 5'-TAATACGACTCACTATAGGG-3'
AGAAGGAGATATACATATGGATATTGCCATCCAGCACCCCTGGTTCAGACGTGCCATGGGCTCCATGTAT
CCCGCTCGTCTCTTTGACCAGTTTTTCGGGGAGGGCATGTTCGACTATGACCTGTTCCCCTACGCTGCCT
CCACCATCAGCCCCTACTACAGACAGTCGCTGTTCCGCAACTTCCTGGACTCCACCAACTCTGGCATGTC
TGAGGTGAGGTCCGACAGGGACAAGTTCTCAGTCTTCATGGATGTGAAGCACTTCTCTCCTGATGAACTC
AACGTAAAAGTGACTGATGACTATGTGGAGATCCAGGGAAAGCATGGAGAGAGACAGGACGACCACGGTT
ACATCTCCCGTGAGTTCCACCGCCGCTACCGCCTCCCCTCCAGCGTGNACCAATCNGCTATCTCCTGCAC
ACTGTCCACCGACGGCCTCCTGACCCTTTGTGGCCCAAAGGTCAGCGGTGGCGGTGGCGACCTCGGCCGT
GGCGACCGCAGCATCCCCGTCACCCGCGACGACAAGACTAACGCCTCCCCCTCCTCTTAACTCGAGCACC
ACCACCACCACCACTGAGATCCGGCTGCTAACAAAGCCCGAAAGGAAGCTGAGTTGGCTGCTGCCACCGC
TGAGCAATAACTAGCATAACCCCTTGGGGCCTCTAAACGGGTCTTGAGGGGTTTTTTGCTGAAAGGAGGA
ACTATATCCGGATTGNCGAATGGGACGCGCCCTGTAACGGCNCATTAANCGCGGCGGGGTGTGGTGGTTA
CGCNCAACGTGACCGGCTACACTTGCCAGCGCCCTAGCGCCCGC
