>Addgene plasmid #47667 | Oncorhynchus kisutch cryaa | addgene partial sequence | sequence record 72867 | T7-term
GCAGCCGGATCTCAGTGGTGGTGGTGGTGGTGCTCGAGTTAAGAGGAGGGGGAGGCGTTAGTCTTGTCGT
CGCGGGTGACGGGGATGCTGCGGTCGCCACGGCCGAGGTCGCCACCGCCACCGCTGACCTTTGGGCCACA
AAGGGTCAGGAGGCCGTCGGTGGACAGTGTGCAGGAGATAGCCGATTGGTCCACGCTGGAGGGGAGGCGG
TAGCGGCGGTGGAACTCACGGGAGATGTAACCGTGGTCGTCCTGTCTCTCTCCATGCTTTCCCTGGATCT
CCACATAGTCATCAGTCACTTTTACGTTGAGTTCATCAGGAGAGAAGTGCTTCACATCCATGAAGACTGA
GAACTTGTCCCTGTCGGACCTCACCTCAGACATGCCAGAGTTGGTGGAGTCCAGGAAGTTGCGGAACAGC
GACTGTCTGTAGTAGGGGCTGATGGTGGAGGCAGCGTAGGGGAACAGGTCATAGTCGAACATGCCCTCCC
CGAAAAACTGGTCAAAGAGACGAGCGGGATACATGGAGCCCATGGCACGTCTGAACCAGGGGTGCTGGAT
GGCAATATCCATATGTATATCTCCTTCTTAAAGTTAAACAAAATTATTTCTAGAGGGAAACCGTTGTGGT
CTCCCTATAGTGAGTCGTATTAATTTCGCGGGATCGAGATCTCGGGCAGCGTTGGGTCCTGGCCACGGGT
GCGCATGATCGTGCTCCTGTCGTTGAGGACCCGGCTAGGCTGGCGGGGTTGCCTTACTGGTTAGCA
